>Addgene plasmid #207569 | pdGCas9_scr | addgene full sequence | sequence record 409760 | Addgene NGS Result
TTAAATCAAAACTGGTGAAACTCACCCAGGGATTGGCTGAGACGAAAAACATATTCTCAATAAACCCTTT
AGGGAAATAGGCCAGGTTTTCACCGTAACACGCCACATCTTGCGAATATATGTGTAGAAACTGCCGGAAA
TCGTCGTGGTATTCACTCCAGAGCGATGAAAACGTTTCAGTTTGCTCATGGAAAACGGTGTAACAAGGGT
GAACACTATCCCATATCACCAGCTCACCGTCTTTCATTGCCATACGGAATTCCGGATGAGCATTCATCAG
GCGGGCAAGAATGTGAATAAAGGCCGGATAAAACTTGTGCTTATTTTTCTTTACGGTCTTTAAAAAGGCC
GTAATATCCAGCTGAACGGTCTGGTTATAGGTACATTGAGCAACTGACTGAAATGCCTCAAAATGTTCTT
TACGATGCCATTGGGATATATCAACGGTGGTATATCCAGTGATTTTTTTCTCCATTTTAGCTTCCTTAGC
TCCTGAAAATCTCGATAACTCAAAAAATACGCCCGGTAGTGATCTTATTTCATTATGGTGAAAGTTGGAA
CCTCTTACGTGCCGATCAACGTCTCATTTTCGCCAAAAGTTGGCCCAGGGCTTCCCGGTATCAACAGGGA
CACCAGGATTTATTTATTCTGCGAAGTGATCTTCCGTCACAGGTATTTATTCGGCGCAAAGTGCGTCGGG
TGATGCTGCCAACTTACTGATTTAGTGTATGATGGTGTTTTTGAGGTGCTCCAGTGGCTTCTGTTTCTAT
CAGCTGTCCCTCCTGTTCAGCTACTGACGGGGTGGTGCGTAACGGCAAAAGCACCGCCGGACATCAGCGC
TAGCGGAGTGTATACTGGCTTACTATGTTGGCACTGATGAGGGTGTCAGTGAAGTGCTTCATGTGGCAGG
AGAAAAAAGGCTGCACCGGTGCGTCAGCAGAATATGTGATACAGGATATATTCCGCTTCCTCGCTCACTG
ACTCGCTACGCTCGGTCGTTCGACTGCGGCGAGCGGAAATGGCTTACGAACGGGGCGGAGATTTCCTGGA
AGATGCCAGGAAGATACTTAACAGGGAAGTGAGAGGGCCGCGGCAAAGCCGTTTTTCCATAGGCTCCGCC
CCCCTGACAAGCATCACGAAATCTGACGCTCAAATCAGTGGTGGCGAAACCCGACAGGACTATAAAGATA
CCAGGCGTTTCCCCCTGGCGGCTCCCTCGTGCGCTCTCCTGTTCCTGCCTTTCGGTTTACCGGTGTCATT
CCGCTGTTATGGCCGCGTTTGTCTCATTCCACGCCTGACACTCAGTTCCGGGTAGGCAGTTCGCTCCAAG
CTGGACTGTATGCACGAACCCCCCGTTCAGTCCGACCGCTGCGCCTTATCCGGTAACTATCGTCTTGAGT
CCAACCCGGAAAGACATGCAAAAGCACCACTGGCAGCAGCCACTGGTAATTGATTTAGAGGAGTTAGTCT
TGAAGTCATGCGCCGGTTAAGGCTAAACTGAAAGGACAAGTTTTGGTGACTGCGCTCCTCCAAGCCAGTT
ACCTCGGTTCAAAGAGTTGGTAGCTCAGAGAACCTTCGAAAAACCGCCCTGCAAGGCGGTTTTTTCGTTT
TCAGAGCAAGAGATTACGCGCAGACCAAAACGATCTCAAGAAGATCATCTTATTAATCAGATAAAATATT
TGTCGACAGGATTAAACAAAAATGGCCCGCTTCATAAGCAGGCCATTTTGTCTGATTTAGTCACGAGTAG
ATTGCAGTGGACGAATGGTTTTGCCAGGTTTGCTGTGTGCGGAGGACGCCAGACCGACACGTTTCTCGCC
ACGCACTTTATAGATGTTACCCAGAACATCAACTTGATATTTCTCGAAACGTTTCAGGGTGCGAGAGCCA
ACGCCACGCAGAGAGAAACGGTGGTCGTGAGAAATCAGTTCCAGGCCGCCGTTTGCGGAGTCGATCGTTT
TATAGTAAACGAACACGTCTTTCACGTTAATTTCTTCGCCTGCAGCGGTTTTAACGGTTTTTTCACGCGG
CAGTTCGATGCGGATCAGGTCGTTCGGATACAGGCTGAAACGAAACGTGTAATCTTCGGTCATTTCTTTC
CATTCAGAGTACGGCTTGTTCGGTTCAATCGCTTTGTTCGGCAGAATGCCTTTCATGATGTCCATGGTAT
ACACCGGTACACAGTAGTATTTACCATCTTTTTCGAACACGTCCACGCGAACGATGTTGGAATTGTAGGC
CACGGTTTTACCATCGTTCAGAGGGATCACCTGGTTTTTCGTGTCGATAATTTTTACAGTACGGATTACC
GGGCCCGGTTCGCCGTTTTTTTTCGGTTTGTACAGAGGCTCCTGGAATGCCTTTTTCGGGTCGTTGTTAT
GCTCCAGCAGACGCTGGCGGATGGCTTCATAAGTGCGTGGATCGGATTCTTTACCGTACATTGGGAAGTG
GCCGGATGCATCCAGTTTAATCTCGGACAGTTTGGTTTTTACTACGGTCTGGATTTTACCGGAGCGTTCG
TCGATGCCCACGTAACGGCGCAGCGTTTCCTGGTGCGCAGCGCCAGTAACAGAACGTTTCGGCATACGGC
TGACAAACACCGGCTGCAGAGATTCCAGTTTTTGGTCATCGTAGTTACCCAGGTTCAGAGCTTTGATGCT
TTCTTTAGGATGTTTGGACAGACGAGCACGCAGTTCGTCCGCGAAGTGCGGCCACGGCTGCGGAAAATGC
GGTTCGGTTTTTTTGGCCAGTTCCTTGTTCTGCTCACGACGCTGGTAGAATGCGGTCACCTTAGCGATAT
CGCTTGGGGTGGTGCACGCCACAATAACGGCGTCAACAGCGTGGTGCAGATCGCTTTCCTCACGGTTCTT
GTTGAACTCCCAGCGAGAACGCAGGTGGGCGGTAACACGGCCGTTTACGGTATAAACTTTCTGTTTATCG
TCGGATTCCGCAAATTTCAGGTGTTCACGAATGAAGTTTGCGAAGAAGCGGCTGATGTAGCGAGTATCGT
TCAGGTTACGGTTTTTGAATTCAGTCTCTTCGTTTTCATCGTAGTGCAGACGCAGCAGACGGTCACGTTT
CTTTTTAGAGAACTGTTTATTGGTCAGGACGAAGGTTTCGAACTGTTGCCAACGCTCAGTGCCAACACCC
AGATATTCAGCTGGGATGCGGTTGCCTTTCTCACGGTTTTCGCGAGTCAGAACCAGAACTTTGTTGGTAT
AAGAATCATCCAGAGAGCGGGAGTACGGGATCACAGCATCTACTTCAACGTAACCTGGCTCCAGCAGACG
TTCGATCTCGATCGGCTGCAGAGAGTAAGCACAGCGACCGTTCTGTTCAGACCACAGCTTGAACTTCACA
ATATCGTGACCAGTAGGGTTCAGAGTCAGACCGTATTCCATCAGCTGGCGGATCGCGGTTTCGTTTTTTT
TACGGTTTTCATCCTGTTCCTTTTTAGTTTTACGACGCTCGTCAAAAGTCTGGCTCAGGTCGCGCGCCAG
TTCGATATGGATGGAAACCGGGCTGCCGTACTTTTTGATGATCGCGTTGACTACTTTGCGCGCCTGGGTC
AGTGCACGCATTACTACAGGGTTCGCAATCGGCGGGATGTTCGGCAGCAGCATAGTTTTTTGCTTCTTTT
TCGGACCGGTGAAGGTGTAGCCTGCACGTTCACAAGCGGAGGAGTAGACTTCACCCTGTTCCATATACGG
CAGGATGGAACGCAGAGCTTTCAGAGACAGGTGACCGAATTTAGTGAAGGACAGGTTCAGCAGTTCTTCA
ATCAGCTCGTTATCGTAAACTTTGTTAGCCAGGTTAGGCATACGTTTGCCGTTCTGTTCGTACTCGTTGC
GCAGGTAAGAGTGGATATCCGCATCGTCTTTAAACAGGGTCAGCGCGTAACCGAAGGTATCAAAGTCGAT
CGGCAGGAAGCTGCTGGATTTACCCTTGCCGTAAACTTTATCTACAGCTTTACGGATCTGGTGGTATGCA
TCCAGTTCCAGGAAACGAATGTTTTCGTTCTGCTTACGAGATTCACCGCGATCGTAAACGATGCCCTTGA
AGTAGGTGTCGTCCGGCAGATGCAGCAGGGTACGAATATCGTGGTAGGTAATTTTGTTTTTCTGGAATGC
TTGTTCATACAGCAGACGACGTTCTTCGTCGGTCAGGCCGCGGGCGCCAGACGGAGAAATCAGACGCAGT
TTGTTGATATGTTCCCACGCGATAAAAGACTGGAAGGTATAGGTGGCTTTCGGCGCACGTTTTTCCTTCG
GTTCGAAAGTACAAAAGCCTACTTTTTTTTCGATATCATCTTTAGACGCCACCGGACGCTGAGATGCCCA
AATGGTAATATATTCGTTTTCGAATTCTTCGGTGCAAGACATGTTGCCGAATTCGCGCTGTTTGGAGAAA
ATCAGACGGATTTCACGTTCCAGGTCATCGCGTGCAATGGTGTTGGTGTAGTTTTCGCCTTTGTTACGCT
TATGCAGTGCGAATTTCGGGTCTTTAACAATCATTTCGCCCACGGTACGGTAGCTAGACAGAATTGCACG
GTTCTCCTCAATATGTTTCAGCATAGTGGAGTTCTCTTTATTGGAGCGTTCAGATTTACGGTTAGATTTG
AAGCCACGACGCTTTGCCAGATGCAGCAGGACACGCGCCAGTTCGTCGTTGTTCAGCTTACGGTCCAGGG
CTTCTACACGCAGCTGCCATACGTCGATCTCGTGTTTTTCTTCGAACAGTTTATCCAGTTCTTCTTTCGT
CAGGATGCCTTCACGAATAACCAGGCGACGAATACGCTCCAGACGGTGTTTACGACGACGCAGGCGGCGG
CGTGCGCTACGTGCCAGACGACGCGGCAGAGCCAGAGATTCACCGGTCTGCGGGTTCTCCGCACGGTCAA
AAATGCGCACGCCCAGATCTTCGATACGAGGGATATCCAGGTTCATGACTGCCCAACCAACAGAGGTAAT
ACCGATGGCCAGGCCAATCTTATAACGCATACACGGTGCCTGACTGCGTTAGCAATTTAACTGTGATAAA
CGGAATTGTTATCCGCTCACAATTCCTACCGCATTAAAGCTTATCGATGATAAGCTGTCAAACATGAGAA
TTACAACTTATATCGTATGGGGCTGACTTCAGGTGCTACATTTGAAGAGATAAATTGCACTGAAATCTAG
ATTTCGCGGGATCGAGATCTCGATCCTCTACGCCGGACGCATCGTGGCCGGCATCACCGGCGCCACAGGT
GCGGTTGCTGGCGCCTATATCGCCGACATCACCGATGGGGAAGATCGGGCTCGCCACTTCGGGCTCATGA
GCGCTTGTTTCGGCGTGGGTATGGTGGCAGGCCCCGTGGCCGGGGGACTGTTGGGCGCCATCTCCTTGCA
TGCACCATTCCTTGCGGCGGCGGTGCTCAACGGCCTCAACCTACTACTGGGCTGCTTCCTAATGCAGGAG
TCGCATAAGGGAGAGCGTCGAGATCCCGGACACCATCGAATGGCGCAAAACCTTTCGCGGTATGGCATGA
TAGCGCCCGGAAGAGAGTCAATTCAGGGTGGTGAATGTGAAACCAGTAACGTTATACGATGTCGCAGAGT
ATGCCGGTGTCTCTTATCAGACCGTTTCCCGCGTGGTGAACCAGGCCAGCCACGTTTCTGCGAAAACGCG
GGAAAAAGTGGAAGCGGCGATGGCGGAGCTGAATTACATTCCCAACCGCGTGGCACAACAACTGGCGGGC
AAACAGTCGTTGCTGATTGGCGTTGCCACCTCCAGTCTGGCCCTGCACGCGCCGTCGCAAATTGTCGCGG
CGATTAAATCTCGCGCCGATCAACTGGGTGCCAGCGTGGTGGTGTCGATGGTAGAACGAAGCGGCGTCGA
AGCCTGTAAAGCGGCGGTGCACAATCTTCTCGCGCAACGCGTCAGTGGGCTGATCATTAACTATCCGCTG
GATGACCAGGATGCCATTGCTGTGGAAGCTGCCTGCACTAATGTTCCGGCGTTATTTCTTGATGTCTCTG
ACCAGACACCCATCAACAGTATTATTTTCTCCCATGAAGACGGTACGCGACTGGGCGTGGAGCATCTGGT
CGCATTGGGTCACCAGCAAATCGCGCTGTTAGCGGGCCCATTAAGTTCTGTCTCGGCGCGTCTGCGTCTG
GCTGGCTGGCATAAATATCTCACTCGCAATCAAATTCAGCCGATAGCGGAACGGGAAGGCGACTGGAGTG
CCATGTCCGGTTTTCAACAAACCATGCAAATGCTGAATGAGGGTATCGTTCCCACTGCGATGCTGGTTGC
CAACGATCAGATGGCGCTGGGCGCAATGCGCGCCATTACCGAGTCCGGGCTGCGCGTTGGTGCGGATATC
TCGGTAGTGGGATACGACGATACCGAAGACAGCTCATGTTATATCCCGCCGTTAACCACCATCAAACAGG
ATTTTCGCCTGCTGGGGCAAACCAGCGTGGACCGCTTGCTGCAACTCTCTCAGGGCCAGGCGGTGAAGGG
CAATCAGCTGTTGCCCGTCTCACTGGTGAAAAGAAAAACCACCCTGGCGCCCAATACGCAAACCGCCTCT
CCCCGCGCGTTGGCCGATTCATTAATGCAGCTGGCACGACAGGTTTCCCGACTGGAAAGCGGGCAGTGAT
CAGAATCGACTGATGGACCAAAAAACCCCGCCGAAGCGGGGACTTTGAACTAGCATACATTGACAGCTAG
CTCAGTCCTAGGTATAATGCTAGCCTAGATCCGCAGTAACCCCATGGGTCATAGTTCCCCTGAGATTATC
GCTGTGGTATAATGAAAGTTATACCACAGCAATGATCTCAGGGTTACTATGATAAGGGCTTTCTGCCTAT
AGGCAGACTGACCCGTGGCGTTGGGGATCGCCTATCGCCCGCTTTCTTCGGGCATTCCCCACTCTTAGGC
GAACGAAGACCTTGGCGGAAAACGTCAAGGTCTTTTTTATGGAAGCCGGCGGCACCTCGCTAACGGATTC
ACCACTCCAAGAATTGGAGCCAATCAATTCTTGCGGAGAACTGTGAATGCGCAAACCAACCCTTGGCAGA
ACATATCCATCGCGTCCGCCATCTCCAGCAGCCGCACGCGGCGCATCTCGGGCAGCGTTGGGTCCTGGCC
ACGGGTGCGCATGATCGTGCTCCTGTCGTTGAGGACCCGGCTAGGCTGGCGGGGTTGCCTTACTGGTTAG
CAGAATGAATCACCGATACGCGAGCGAACGTGAAGCGACTGCTGCTGCAAAACGTCTGCGACCTGAGCAA
CAACATGAATGGTCTTCGGTTTCCGTGTTTCGTAAAGTCTGGAAACGCGGAAGTCCCCTACGTGCTGCTG
AAGTTGCCCGCAACAGAGAGTGGAACCAACCGGTGATACCACGATACTATGACTGAGAGTCAACGCCATG
AGCGGCCTCATTTCTTATTCTGAGTTACAACAGTCCGCACCGCTGCCGGTAGCTCCTTCCGGTGGGCGCG
GGGCATGACTATCGTCGCCGCACTTATGACTGTCTTCTTTATCATGCAACTCGTAGGACAGGTGCCGGCA
GCGCCCAACAGTCCCCCGGCCACGGGGCCTGCCACCATACCCACGCCGAAACAAGCGCCCTGCACCATTA
TGTTCCGGATCTGCATCGCAGGATGCTGCTGGCTACCCTGTGGAACACCTACATCTGTATTAACGAAGCG
CTAACCGTTTTTATCAGGCTCTGGGAGGCAGAATAAATGATCATATCGTCAATTATTACCTCCACGGGGA
GAGCCTGAGCAAACTGGCCTCAGGCATTTGAGAAGCACACGGTCACACTGCTTCCGGTAGTCAATAAACC
GGTAAACCAGCAATAGACATAAGCGGCTATTTAACGACCCTGCCCTGAACCGACGACCGGGTCGAATTTG
CTTTCGAATTTCTGCCATTCATCCGCTTATTATCACTTATTCAGGCGTAGCAACCAGGCGTTTAAGGGCA
CCAATAACTGCCTTAAAAAAATTACGCCCCGCCCTGCCACTCATCGCAGTACTGTTGTAATTCATTAAGC
ATTCTGCCGACATGGAAGCCATCACAAACGGCATGATGAACCTGAATCGCCAGCGGCATCAGCACCTTGT
CGCCTTGCGTATAATATTTGCCCATGGTGAAAACGGGGGCGAAGAAGTTGTCCATATTGGCCACGT
Features (pLannotate 1.2.2; 15 found; start..end, strand, type, name):
    476..578     -  promoter       cat promoter: promoter of the E. coli cat gene encoding chloramphenicol acetyltransferase
    699..842     +  mobile_element IS1 (fragment): prokaryotic transposable element IS1
    961..1016    -  rep_origin     RSF ori (fragment): Plasmids containing the RSF 1030 origin of replication can be propagated in E. coli cells that contain additional plasmids with compatible origins.
   1104..1649    -  rep_origin     p15A ori: Plasmids containing the medium-copy-number p15A origin of replication can be propagated in E. coli cells that contain a second plasmid with the ColE1 origin.
   5042..5066    -  protein_bind   lac operator: The lac repressor binds to the lac operator to inhibit transcription in E. coli. This inhibition can be relieved by adding lactose or isopropyl-β-D-thiogalactopyranoside (IPTG). lac repressor encoded by lacI
   5073..5101    -  promoter       tet promoter: E. coli promoter for tetracycline efflux protein gene
   5202..5481    +  CDS            TcR (fragment): tetracycline efflux protein; tet; confers resistance to tetracycline
   5489..5566    +  promoter       lacI promoter: lacI
   5567..6649    +  CDS            lacI: lac repressor; lacI; The lac repressor binds to the lac operator to inhibit transcription in E. coli. This inhibition can be relieved by adding lactose or isopropyl-β-D-thiogalactopyranoside (IPTG).
   6710..6744    +  promoter       J23119 promoter: bacterial promoter (Registry of Standard Biological Parts BBa J23119)
   7210..7335    -  CDS            YPB1_ECOLX (fragment): Protein predicted: Swiss-Prot protein existence level 4. From Escherichia coli.
   7471..7564    +  CDS            TcR (fragment): tetracycline efflux protein; tet; confers resistance to tetracycline
   7561..7618    -  CDS            TcR (fragment): tetracycline efflux protein; tet; confers resistance to tetracycline
   7605..7703    +  CDS            YPB2_ECOLX (fragment): Protein predicted: Swiss-Prot protein existence level 4. From Escherichia coli.
   8002..475     -  CDS            CmR (across the origin): chloramphenicol acetyltransferase; cat; confers resistance to chloramphenicol
