[The description below was written by a language model from this plasmid's Addgene catalogue record and pLannotate feature annotations shown in this document.]
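Description:
pdGCas9_scr is a low-copy bacterial expression plasmid built on the pACYC184 backbone for CRISPR interference in E. coli using a catalytically dead Cas9 from Geobacillus stearothermophilus. It replicates from the p15A origin, which is compatible with ColE1-type plasmids and so allows a second plasmid to be co-maintained. It is selected with chloramphenicol through the cat gene and its native promoter. The feature table also shows leftovers of the parental backbone, including an IS1 fragment and several broken pieces of the tetracycline resistance gene. These fragments suggest that the insert was assembled into the tet region, so tetracycline resistance is not expected to be functional.

The payload has three parts. First, dGeoCas9, carrying the D8A and H582A substitutions that inactivate its two nuclease domains, is driven by a hybrid lac/tet promoter, annotated as a tet promoter followed by a lac operator on the reverse strand. The dGeoCas9 coding sequence itself was not recognised by the automated annotation. It presumably occupies the large unannotated stretch downstream of that promoter, between it and the p15A origin. Second, lacI under its own promoter supplies the lac repressor, which should make dGeoCas9 expression repressible and IPTG-inducible. Third, the strong constitutive J23119 promoter transcribes a GeoCas9-type single guide RNA carrying a scrambled, non-targeting spacer.

Because the guide matches no genomic target, this plasmid most likely serves as the negative control for dGeoCas9-mediated silencing of chromosomal genes. It comes from work characterising the AcrIIC1 anti-CRISPR protein as a modulator of Cas9-based genome engineering in E. coli.
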