Addgene plasmid #207569: pdGCas9_scr
Purpose: dGeoCas9-mediated silencing of genomic gene in E. coli
Depositing lab: John van der Oost. Depositing organization: Wageningen University, Department Agrotechnology & Food Sciences. Publication: Characterization of the AcrIIC1 anti‒CRISPR protein for Cas9‒based genome engineering in E. coli. Trasanidou D, Potocnik A, Barendse P, Mohanraju P, Bouzetos E, Karpouzis E, Desmet A, van Kranenburg R, van der Oost J, Staals RHJ, Mougiakos I. Commun Biol. 2023 Oct 13;6(1):1042. doi: 10.1038/s42003-023-05418-5. PubMed 37833505.
Backbone
  Vector backbone: pACYC184
  Vector type: Bacterial Expression
Growth in bacteria
  Bacterial resistance: Chloramphenicol, 25 μg/mL
  Growth temperature: 37°C
  Growth strain: DH5alpha
  Copy number: Low Copy
Gene/Insert
  Gene/Insert name: Plac/tet_dGeoCas9_PlacI_lacI_PJ23119_sgRNA(scrambled non-targeting spacer)
  gRNA/shRNA sequence: CTAGATCCGCAGTAACCCCATGGGTCATAGTTCCCCTGAGATTATCGCTGTGGTATAATGAAAGTTATACCACAGCAATGATCTCAGGGTTACTATGATAAGGGCTTTCTGCCTATAGGCAGACTGACCCGTGGCGTTGGGGATCGCCTATCGCCCGCTTTCTTCGGGCATTCCCCACTCTTAGGCG
  Species: Geobacillus stearothermophilus (geocas9)
  Mutation: GeoCas9(D8A,H582A)
  Cloning method: Gibson Cloning
Terms and licenses: Academic/Nonprofit Terms; Industry Terms: Not Available to Industry
How to cite: pdGCas9_scr was a gift from John van der Oost (Addgene plasmid # 207569 ; http://n2t.net/addgene:207569 ; RRID:Addgene_207569)
